Addgene plasmid #31167: 786 pCSmAKT2Acherry
Depositing lab: Nathan Lawson. Depositing organization: University of Massachusetts, Worcester. Publication: A genetic screen for vascular mutants in zebrafish reveals dynamic roles for Vegf/Plcg1 signaling during artery development. Covassin LD, Siekmann AF, Kacergis MC, Laver E, Moore JC, Villefranc JA, Weinstein BM, Lawson ND. Dev Biol. 2009 May 15. 329(2):212-26. 10.1016/j.ydbio.2009.02.031 PubMed 19269286.
Backbone
  Vector backbone: pCS2+
  Backbone size w/o insert (bp): 5000
  Vector type: Expression vector
Growth in bacteria
  Bacterial resistance: Ampicillin, 100 μg/mL
  Growth temperature: 37°C
  Growth strain: DH5alpha
  Copy number: Unknown
Gene/Insert
  Gene/Insert name: Akt (alt name: viral 2A peptide)
  Mutation: membrane tethered Akt
  Tag / fusion protein: Myr (N terminal on insert); mCherry (C terminal on insert)
  Cloning method: Restriction Enzyme
  Sequencing primers: 5′ CMV-F; 3′ EBV-rev
Terms and licenses: Academic/Nonprofit Terms; Industry Terms: Not Available to Industry
Depositor comments: Expression clone for generating mRNA encoding membrane tethered Akt in frame with the viral 2A peptide and mCherry.
How to cite: 786 pCSmAKT2Acherry was a gift from Nathan Lawson (Addgene plasmid # 31167 ; http://n2t.net/addgene:31167 ; RRID:Addgene_31167)
