[The description below was written by a language model from this plasmid's Addgene catalogue record.]
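Description:
786 pCSmAKT2Acherry is an expression plasmid built on the pCS2+ backbone (listed as about 5 kb without the insert), a vector family widely used in zebrafish and Xenopus work both for direct expression and as a template for in vitro transcription of injectable mRNA. It is propagated in standard E. coli cloning strains under ampicillin selection; the copy number is recorded as unknown. No feature table accompanies the record, so promoters, polyadenylation signals and origins are not itemised. The use of a CMV forward sequencing primer is consistent with the CMV-type promoter normally found upstream of the pCS2+ cloning site, but this is not stated explicitly.

The insert encodes Akt carrying an N-terminal myristoylation (Myr) signal, which tethers the kinase to the membrane. This modification is generally used to make Akt constitutively active by bypassing its normal recruitment step, although the record describes it only as membrane tethered. The species of origin and the Akt isoform are not given. The Akt coding sequence is joined in frame to a viral 2A peptide followed by mCherry. Because 2A sequences cause ribosomal skipping during translation, a single transcript yields Myr-Akt and the red fluorescent reporter as separate proteins in roughly equal amounts, so mCherry marks expressing cells without being permanently fused to the kinase.

According to the depositor, the clone is meant for generating mRNA encoding this cassette. The associated publication concerns Vegf/Plcg1 signalling during zebrafish artery development, which suggests use in embryo injection experiments that test Akt pathway activation in vascular development.
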