>Addgene plasmid #31167 | 786 pCSmAKT2Acherry | addgene partial sequence | sequence record 35904 | CMV-F 5'-CGCAAATGGGCGGTAGGCGTG-3'
GCATGCTCGTTTAGGGAACCGCCATTCTGCCTGGGGACGTCGGAGCAAGCTTGATTTAGGTGACACTATA
GAATACAAGCTACTTGTTCTTTTTGCAGGATCCCATCGATTCGAATTCAAGGATCAACAAGTTTGTACAA
AAAAGCAGGCTCCGCGTTTAGCTTATGGGGAGCAGCAAGAGCAAGCCCAAGTCTAGAATGAACGACGTAG
CCATTGTGAAGGAGGGCTGGCTGCACAAACGAGGGGAATATATTAAAACCTGGCGGCCACGCTACTTCCT
CCTCAAGAACGATGGCACCTTTATTGGCTACAAGGAACGGCCTCAGGATGTGGATCAGCGAGAGTCCCCA
CTCAACAACTTCTCAGTGGCACAATGCCAGCTGATGAAGACAGAGCGGCCAAGGCCCAACACCTTTATCA
TCCGCTGCCTGCAGTGGACCACAGTCATTGAGCGCACCTTCCATGTGGAAACGCCTGAGGAGCGGGAAGA
ATGGGCCACCGCCATTCAGACTGTGGCCGATGGACTCAAGAGGCAGGAAGAAGAGACGATGGACTTCCGA
TCAGGCTCACCCAGTGACAACTCAGGGGCTGAAGAGATGGAGGTGTCCCTGGCCAAGCCCAAGCACCGTG
TGACCATGAACGAGTTTGAGTACCTGAAACTACTGGGCAAGGGCACCTTTGGGAAAGTGATTCTGGTGAA
AGAGAAGGCCACAGGCCGCTACTATGCCATGAAGATCCTCAAGAAGGAGGTCATCGTCGCCAAGGATGAG
GTTGCCCACACGCTTACTGAGAACCGTGTCCTGCAGAACTCTAGGCATCCCTTCCTTACGGCCCTCAAGT
ACTCATTCCAGACCCACGACCGCCTCTGCTTTGTCATGGAGTATGCCAACGGGGGCGAGCTCTTCTTCCA
CCTGTCTCGAGAGCGCGTGTTCTCCGAGGACCGGGCCCGCTTCTATGGTGCGGAGA
