>Addgene plasmid #31167 | 786 pCSmAKT2Acherry | addgene partial sequence | sequence record 37159 | mCherry-R 5'-TTGGTCACCTTCAGCTTGG-3'
CCCTCGATCTCGAACTCGTGGCCGTTCACGGAGCCCTCCATGTGCACCTTGAAGCGCATGAACTCCTTGA
TGATGGCCATGTTGTCCTCCTCGCCCTTGCTCACCATAGGACCGGGGTTTTCTTCCACGTCTCCTGCTTG
CTTTAACAGAGAGAAGTTCGTGGCTCCGGATCCCCCCACTTTGTACAAGAAAGCTGGGTAGGCTGTGCCA
CTGGCTGAGTAGAAGAACTGGGGGAAGTGCGGCCTCCGCTCACTGTCCACACACTCCATGCTGTCATCTT
GATCAGGCGGCGTGATGGTGATCATCTGAGCTGTGAACTCCTCATCGAAATACCTGGTGTCAGTCTCAGA
GGTGACCTGGGGCTTGAAAGGTGGGCTCAGCTTCTTCTCATACACATCCTGCCACACGATGTTGGCAAAG
AACCGGTGCTGCATGATCTCCTTGGCATCCTCAGAGCCCCCACCGAGCCTCTGTGTAGGGTCCTTCTTGA
GCAGCCCGGAGAGCAGGGACTTGGCCTCAGGGCCGAGTGTGCGCGGGAAGCGGATCTCCTCCATGAGGAT
CAGCTCGAACAGCTTCTCGTGGTCCTGGTTGTAGAAGGGCAGGCGGCCACACATCATCTCATACATGACC
ACGCCCAGCCCCCACCAGTCCACTGCACGGCCGTAGTCGTTGTCCTCCAGCACCTCAGGGGCCAGGTACT
CCGGCGTTCCGCAGAATGTCTTCATAGTGGCACCATCCTTGATCCCCTCCTTGCACAGCCCGAAGTCCGT
TATCTTGATGTGCCCGTCCTTGTCCAGCATGAGGTTCTCCAGCTTCAGGTCCCGGTACACCACGTTCTTC
TCGGAGTGCAAGTAGTCCAGGGCAGACACAATCTCCGCAC
